Addgene plasmid #219859: PASTE payload acceptor with attP site pDY2087
Purpose: Bxb1 payload vector with 5' attP
Depositing lab: Omar Abudayyeh & Jonathan Gootenberg. Depositing organization: Massachusetts Institute of Technology. Publication: Precise kilobase-scale genomic insertions in mammalian cells using PASTE. Fell CW, Schmitt-Ulms C, Tagliaferri DV, Gootenberg JS, Abudayyeh OO. Nat Protoc. 2024 Dec 15. doi: 10.1038/s41596-024-01090-z. PubMed 39676077.
Backbone
  Vector backbone: pDY0181 Cargo EGFP with AttP Bxb1 site (Addgene 179115)
  Vector type: CRISPR
Growth in bacteria
  Bacterial resistance: Kanamycin, 50 μg/mL
  Growth temperature: 37°C
  Growth strain: NEB Stable
  Copy number: Unknown
Gene/Insert
  Gene/Insert name: EGFP
Terms and licenses: Academic/Nonprofit Terms; Industry Terms: Not Available to Industry
How to cite: PASTE payload acceptor with attP site pDY2087 was a gift from Omar Abudayyeh & Jonathan Gootenberg (Addgene plasmid # 219859 ; http://n2t.net/addgene:219859 ; RRID:Addgene_219859)
