[The description below was written by a language model from this plasmid's Addgene catalogue record and pLannotate feature annotations shown in this document.]
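Description:
PASTE payload acceptor with attP site pDY2087 is a 4.5 kb bacterial plasmid that serves as a donor ("payload") template for PASTE, a CRISPR-based method for kilobase-scale genomic insertion in mammalian cells. In that method, a landing site for a serine integrase is first written into the genome, and the integrase then recombines a cargo plasmid into it. The catalogue lists the construct as a Bxb1 payload vector with a 5' attP site, derived from an earlier EGFP cargo plasmid that also carries a Bxb1 attP. The "acceptor" name suggests it is meant as a backbone into which users place their own cargo downstream of attP, but the record does not describe the cloning arrangement.

The plasmid is propagated in E. coli through a high-copy ColE1/pUC-type origin with an adjacent bom region. Selection is with kanamycin, provided by the Tn5-derived NeoR/KanR gene, which spans the sequence origin. rrnB T1 and T2 terminators lie upstream of the origin. Short fragments annotated as tnpA, rop, araC, a truncated AmpR promoter and a tag remnant appear to be backbone leftovers with no evident function.

The payload region holds a green fluorescent protein reading frame followed by a fragment of the SV40 polyadenylation signal, and no promoter is annotated upstream of it. The automated annotation calls this reading frame ppluGFP2, a copepod GFP, whereas the catalogue names the insert as EGFP. This discrepancy cannot be resolved from the record. The feature table does not annotate a Bxb1 attP. Instead it reports a minimal φC31 attB, a φC31 attP fragment and a lox66 site flanking the reporter, so the position of the Bxb1 site rests on the catalogue description alone.
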