Features (pLannotate 1.2.2; 16 found; start..end, strand, type, name):
    754..1026    -  CDS            tnpA (fragment): TN5P_ECOLX - Also known as tnp. Experimental evidence at protein level: Swiss-Prot protein existence level 1. Mediates transposition of transposon Tn5 by a 'cut and paste' mechanism. First, the monomeric transposase binds the 19 bp inverted DNA repeats flanking the transposon. Then, dimerization of the DNA- bound transposase creates a synaptic DNA complex. After nicking of the first DNA strand, excision of the transposon proceeds through a series of intermediates. The transposase then mediates the insertion of the transposon at a new site by strand transfer. The activity of the wild- type tran
   1137..1252    +  ncRNA          5S rRNA: Accession: RF00001 - 5S ribosomal RNA
   1256..1342    +  terminator     rrnB T1 terminator: Escherichia coli rrnB; transcription terminator T1 from the E. coli rrnB gene
   1434..1461    +  terminator     rrnB T2 terminator: transcription terminator T2 from the E. coli rrnB gene
   1480..1524    +  promoter       AmpR promoter (fragment): bla
   1595..2183    +  rep_origin     ori: high-copy-number ColE1/pMB1/pBR322/pUC origin of replication
   2369..2509    -  misc_feature   bom: basis of mobility region from pBR322
   2611..2651    -  CDS            rop (fragment): Rop protein, which maintains plasmids at low copy number; rop
   2773..3063    -  CDS            araC (fragment): L-arabinose regulatory protein; araC
   3296..3313    -  CDS            capTEV™ (fragment): composite tag for in vivo biotinylation, TEV protease cleavage, and 6xHis tagging
   3334..3367    +  protein_bind   attB: minimal attB site for the φC31 integrase (Groth et al., 2000) phage φC31 integrase
   3415..3448    -  protein_bind   lox66: Right element (RE) mutant of loxP (Araki et al., 2010). Cre-mediated recombination occurs in the 8-bp core sequence (GCATACAT). Cre recombinase
   3532..4197    +  CDS            ppluGFP2: ppluGFP2 is a basic (constitutively fluorescent) green fluorescent protein published in 2004, derived from Pontellina plumata.
   4216..4298    -  polyA_signal   SV40 poly(A) signal (fragment): SV40 polyadenylation signal
   4305..4344    +  protein_bind   phage φC31 attP (fragment): attachment site of phage φC31 phage φC31 integrase
   4431..722     -  CDS            NeoR/KanR (across the origin): aminoglycoside phosphotransferase from Tn5; aph(3')-II (or nptII); confers resistance to neomycin, kanamycin, and G418 (Geneticin®)
>Addgene plasmid #219859 | PASTE payload acceptor with attP site pDY2087 | addgene full sequence | sequence record 450363 | Addgene NGS Result
AGGAAGCGGTCAGCCCATTCGCCGCCAAGCTCTTCAGCAATATCACGGGTAGCCAACGCTATGTCCTGAT
AGCGGTCCGCCACACCCAGCCGGCCACAGTCGATGAATCCAGAAAAGCGGCCATTTTCCACCATGATATT
CGGCAAGCAGGCATCGCCATGGGTCACGACGAGATCCTCGCCGTCGGGCATGCTCGCCTTGAGCCTGGCG
AACAGTTCGGCTGGCGCGAGCCCCTGATGCTCTTCGTCCAGATCATCCTGATCGACAAGACCGGCTTCCA
TCCGAGTACGTGCTCGCTCGATGCGATGTTTCGCTTGGTGGTCGAATGGGCAGGTAGCCGGATCAAGCGT
ATGCAGCCGCCGCATTGCATCAGCCATGATGGATACTTTCTCGGCAGGAGCAAGGTGAGATGACAGGAGA
TCCTGCCCCGGCACTTCGCCCAATAGCAGCCAGTCCCTTCCCGCTTCAGTGACAACGTCGAGCACAGCTG
CGCAAGGAACGCCCGTCGTGGCCAGCCACGATAGCCGCGCTGCCTCGTCTTGCAGTTCATTCAGGGCACC
GGACAGGTCGGTCTTGACAAAAAGAACCGGGCGCCCCTGCGCTGACAGCCGGAACACGGCGGCATCAGAG
CAGCCGATTGTCTGTTGTGCCCAGTCATAGCCGAATAGCCTCTCCACCCAAGCGGCCGGAGAACCTGCGT
GCAATCCATCTTGTTCAATCATGCGAAACGATCCTCATCCTGTCTCTTGATCAGAGCTTGATCCCCTGCG
CCATCAGATCCTTGGCGGCAAGAAAGCCATCCAGTTTACTTTGCAGGGCTTCCCAACCTTACCAGAGGGC
GCCCCAGCTGGCAATTCCGGTTCGCTTGCTGTCCATAAAACCGCCCAGTCTAGCTATCGCCATGTAAGCC
CACTGCAAGCTACCTGCTTTCTCTTTGCGCTTGCGTTTTCCCTTGTCCAGATAGCCCAGTAGCTGACATT
CATCCGGGGTCAGCACCGTTTCTGCGGACTGGCTTTCTACGCGCTCGAGGGGGGGCCAAACGGTCTCCAG
CTTGGCTGTTTTGGCGGATGAGAGAAGATTTTCAGCCTGATACAGATTAAATCAGAACGCAGAAGCGGTC
TGATAAAACAGAATTTGCCTGGCGGCAGTAGCGCGGTGGTCCCACCTGACCCCATGCCGAACTCAGAAGT
GAAACGCCGTAGCGCCGATGGTAGTGTGGGGTCTCCCCATGCGAGAGTAGGGAACTGCCAGGCATCAAAT
AAAACGAAAGGCTCAGTCGAAAGACTGGGCCTTTCGTTTTATCTGTTGTTTGTCGGTGAACGCTCTCCTG
AGTAGGACAAATCCGCCGGGAGCGGATTTGAACGTTGCGAAGCAACGGCCCGGAGGGTGGCGGGCAGGAC
GCCCGCCATAAACTGCCAGGCATCAAATTAAGCAGAAGGCCATCCTGACGGATGGCCTTTTTGCGTTTCT
ACAAACTCTTTTGTTTATTTTTCTAAATACATTCAAATATGTATCCGCTCATGACCAAAATCCCTTAACG
TGAGTTTTCGTTCCACTGAGCGTCAGACCCCGTAGAAAAGATCAAAGGATCTTCTTGAGATCCTTTTTTT
CTGCGCGTAATCTGCTGCTTGCAAACAAAAAAACCACCGCTACCAGCGGTGGTTTGTTTGCCGGATCAAG
AGCTACCAACTCTTTTTCCGAAGGTAACTGGCTTCAGCAGAGCGCAGATACCAAATACTGTCCTTCTAGT
GTAGCCGTAGTTAGGCCACCACTTCAAGAACTCTGTAGCACCGCCTACATACCTCGCTCTGCTAATCCTG
TTACCAGTGGCTGCTGCCAGTGGCGATAAGTCGTGTCTTACCGGGTTGGACTCAAGACGATAGTTACCGG
ATAAGGCGCAGCGGTCGGGCTGAACGGGGGGTTCGTGCACACAGCCCAGCTTGGAGCGAACGACCTACAC
CGAACTGAGATACCTACAGCGTGAGCTATGAGAAAGCGCCACGCTTCCCGAAGGGAGAAAGGCGGACAGG
TATCCGGTAAGCGGCAGGGTCGGAACAGGAGAGCGCACGAGGGAGCTTCCAGGGGGAAACGCCTGGTATC
TTTATAGTCCTGTCGGGTTTCGCCACCTCTGACTTGAGCGTCGATTTTTGTGATGCTCGTCAGGGGGGCG
GAGCCTATGGAAAAACGCCAGCAACGCGGCCTTTTTACGGTTCCTGGCCTTTTGCTGGCCTTTTGCTCAC
ATGTTCTTTCCTGCGTTATCCCCTGATTCTGTGGATAACCGTATTACCGCCTTTGAGTGAGCTGATACCG
CTCGCCGCAGCCGAACGACCGAGCGCAGCGAGTCAGTGAGCGAGGAAGCGGAAGAGCGCCTGATGCGGTA
TTTTCTCCTTACGCATCTGTGCGGTATTTCACACCGCATATGGTGCACTCTCAGTACAATCTGCTCTGAT
GCCGCATAGTTAAGCCAGTATACACTCCGCTATCGCTACGTGACTGGGTCATGGCTGCGCCCCGACACCC
GCCAACACCCGCTGACGCGCCCTGACGGGCTTGTCTGCTCCCGGCATCCGCTTACAGACAAGCTGTGACC
GTCTCCGGGAGCTGCATGTGTCAGAGGTTTTCACCGTCATCACCGAAACGCGCGAGGCAGCAGATCAATT
CGCGCGCGAAGGCGAAGCGGCATGCATAATGTGCCTGTCAAATGGACGAAGCAGGGATTCTGCAAACCCT
ATGCTACTCCGTCAAGCCGTCAATTGTCTGATTCGTTACCAATTATGACAACTTGACGGCTACATCATTC
ACTTTTTCTTCACAACCGGCACGGAACTCGCTCGGGCTGGCCCCGGTGCATTTTTTAAATACCCGCGAGA
AATAGAGTTGATCGTCAAAACCAACATTGCGACCGACGGTGGCGATAGGCATCCGGGTGGTGCTCAAAAG
CAGCTTCGCCTGGCTGATACGTTGGTCCTCGCGCCAGCTTAAGACGCTAATCCCTAACTGCTGGCGGAAA
AGATGTGACAGACGCGACGGCGACAAGCAAACATGCTGTGCGACGCTGGCGATTCTTCTCTCATCCGCCA
AAACAGCCAAGCTGGAGACCGTTTGACATTACCCTGTTATCCCTAGATACATTACCCTGTTATCCCAGAT
GACATACCCTGTTATCCCTAGATGACATTACCCTGTTATCCCAGATGACATTACCCTGTTATCCCTAGAT
ACATTACCCTGTTATCCCAGATGACATACCCTGTTATCCCTAGATGACATTACCCTGTTATCCCAGATAA
ACTCAATGATGATGATGATGATGGTCGAGACTCAGCGGCCGCGGTGCCAGGGCGTGCCCTTGGGCTCCCC
GGGCGCGACTATAAGCTGCGAGCAACTTCACTTGGGTATGCCGGCGGTAGCGCTTACCGTTCGTATAATG
TATGCTATACGAAGTTATCCGAAGCCGCTAGCGGTGGTTTGTCTGGTCAACCACCGCGGTCTCAGTGGTG
TACGGTACAAACCCAGCTACCGGTCGCCACCATGCCCGCCATGAAGATCGAGTGCCGCATCACCGGCACC
CTGAACGGCGTGGAGTTCGAGCTGGTGGGCGGCGGAGAGGGCACCCCCGAGCAGGGCCGCATGACCAACA
AGATGAAGAGCACCAAAGGCGCCCTGACCTTCAGCCCCTACCTGCTGAGCCACGTGATGGGCTACGGCTT
CTACCACTTCGGCACCTACCCCAGCGGCTACGAGAACCCCTTCCTGCACGCCATCAACAACGGCGGCTAC
ACCAACACCCGCATCGAGAAGTACGAGGACGGCGGCGTGCTGCACGTGAGCTTCAGCTACCGCTACGAGG
CCGGCCGCGTGATCGGCGACTTCAAGGTGGTGGGCACCGGCTTCCCCGAGGACAGCGTGATCTTCACCGA
CAAGATCATCCGCAGCAACGCCACCGTGGAGCACCTGCACCCCATGGGCGATAACGTGCTGGTGGGCAGC
TTCGCCCGCACCTTCAGCCTGCGCGACGGCGGCTACTACAGCTTCGTGGTGGACAGCCACATGCACTTCA
AGAGCGCCATCCACCCCAGCATCCTGCAGAACGGGGGCCCCATGTTCGCCTTCCGCCGCGTGGAGGAGCT
GCACAGCAACACCGAGCTGGGCATCGTGGAGTACCAGCACGCCTTCAAGACCCCCATCGCCTTCGCCAGA
TCTCGACTCGAGCTCGATGAGTCTAGACAAACCACAACTAGAATGCAGTGAAAAAAATGCTTTATTTGTG
AAATTTGTGATGCTATTGCTTTATTTGTGGGCCCGCCCCAACTGGGGTAACCTTTGAGTTCTCTCAGTTG
GGGGTAATCAGCATCATGATGTGGTACCACATCATGATGCTGATTATAAGAATGCGGCCGCCACACTCTA
GTGGATCTCGAGTTAATAATTCAGAAGAACTCGTCAAGAAGGCGATAGAAGGCGATGCGCTGCGAATCGG
GAGCGGCGATACCGTAAAGCACG
